Addgene plasmid #192205: pWRS_1001
Purpose: (Empty Backbone) lentiviral expression of SpCas9 and two pol III promoters for dual expression of sgRNAs
Depositing lab: William Sellers. Depositing organization: Broad Institute. Publication: Comparative optimization of combinatorial CRISPR screens. Li R, Klingbeil O, Monducci D, Young MJ, Rodriguez DJ, Bayyat Z, Dempster JM, Kesar D, Yang X, Zamanighomi M, Vakoc CR, Ito T, Sellers WR. Nat Commun. 2022 May 5;13(1):2469. doi: 10.1038/s41467-022-30196-9. PubMed 35513429.
Backbone
  Vector backbone: pWRS1001
  Vector type: Lentiviral, RNAi, CRISPR
  Selectable markers: Puromycin
Growth in bacteria
  Bacterial resistance: Ampicillin, 100 μg/mL
  Growth temperature: 30°C
  Growth strain: NEB Stable
  Copy number: Unknown
Gene/Insert
  Cloning method: Restriction Enzyme
Terms and licenses: Academic/Nonprofit Terms; Industry Terms: Not Available to Industry
How to cite: pWRS_1001 was a gift from William Sellers (Addgene plasmid # 192205 ; http://n2t.net/addgene:192205 ; RRID:Addgene_192205)
