[The description below was written by a language model from this plasmid's Addgene catalogue record and pLannotate feature annotations shown in this document.]
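Description:
pWRS_1001 is an empty lentiviral CRISPR backbone built for combinatorial guide RNA expression, deposited in connection with a study comparing designs for combinatorial CRISPR screens. It is a third-generation-style HIV-1 transfer vector. A CMV enhancer/promoter replaces the U3 region upstream of a truncated 5' LTR to drive genomic RNA production in packaging cells. This is followed by the Ψ packaging signal with a gag fragment, the Rev response element for Rev-dependent nuclear export, and the cPPT/CTS. A WPRE sits ahead of the truncated 3' LTR, and a bGH polyadenylation signal follows it. In bacteria the plasmid replicates from a high-copy ColE1/pUC-type origin and is selected with ampicillin. An f1 origin and an SV40/EM7-driven bleomycin/Zeocin resistance cassette lie outside the LTRs as backbone carry-over.

The payload region holds two RNA polymerase III promoters, human U6 on the forward strand and human H1 on the reverse strand. They face each other across a short gap of about 50 bp, where a pair of sgRNAs would be inserted by restriction cloning so that each promoter drives one guide. No guide or scaffold sequences are annotated, consistent with the empty-backbone status. Downstream, an EF-1α core promoter drives puromycin N-acetyltransferase for selecting transduced mammalian cells.

The catalogue purpose describes lentiviral expression of SpCas9, but the annotated 8,928-nt sequence contains no Cas9 coding feature and has no unannotated stretch large enough to hold one. On the sequence evidence this appears to be a dual-sgRNA, puromycin-selectable vector that would need Cas9 supplied separately, and users should verify this point.
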