Features (pLannotate 1.2.2; 32 found; start..end, strand, type, name):
     31..83      -  misc_feature   bom (fragment): basis of mobility region from pBR322
    238..617     +  enhancer       CMV enhancer: human cytomegalovirus immediate early enhancer
    618..817     +  promoter       CMV promoter: human cytomegalovirus (CMV) immediate early promoter
    835..1015    +  LTR            5' LTR (truncated): truncated 5' long terminal repeat (LTR) from HIV-1
   1062..1187    +  misc_feature   HIV-1 Ψ: packaging signal of human immunodeficiency virus type 1
   1171..1534    +  CDS            HIV-1 gag (fragment): gag protein from human immunodeficiency virus 1; gag
   1680..1913    +  misc_feature   RRE: The Rev response element (RRE) of HIV-1 allows for Rev-dependent mRNA export from the nucleus to the cytoplasm.
   2290..2390    +  CDS            Rev (fragment): human immunodeficiency virus 1 (HIV-1) Rev protein; rev; enhances nuclear export of unspliced and incompletely spliced viral mRNAs
   2440..2557    +  misc_feature   cPPT/CTS: central polypurine tract and central termination sequence of HIV-1
   2608..2848    +  promoter       U6 promoter: RNA polymerase III promoter for human U6 snRNA
   2898..3112    -  promoter       H1 promoter: human H1 RNA promoter
   3124..3142    +  CDS            small t antigen (fragment): SV40 (simian virus 40) small t antigen
   3168..3379    +  promoter       EF-1α core promoter: core promoter for human elongation factor EF-1α
   3393..3992    +  CDS            PuroR (fragment): puromycin N-acetyltransferase; pac from Streptomyces; confers resistance to puromycin
   4014..4602    +  misc_feature   WPRE: woodchuck hepatitis virus posttranscriptional regulatory element
   4616..4747    +  CDS            nef (fragment): NEF_HV1LA - Experimental evidence at protein level: Swiss-Prot protein existence level 1. Extracellular Nef protein targets CD4(+) T-lymphocytes for apoptosis by interacting with CXCR4 surface receptors. From Human immunodeficiency virus type 1 group M subtype B (isolate Lai) (HIV-1).
   4733..4913    +  LTR            5' LTR (truncated): truncated 5' long terminal repeat (LTR) from HIV-1
   4945..5056    +  polyA_signal   bGH poly(A) signal: bovine growth hormone polyadenylation signal
   5173..5194    +  promoter       SV40 promoter (fragment): SV40 enhancer and early promoter
   5215..5643    +  rep_origin     f1 ori (sequence partly withheld): f1 bacteriophage origin of replication; arrow indicates direction of (+) strand synthesis
   5657..5986    +  promoter       SV40 promoter: SV40 enhancer and early promoter
   6034..6081    +  promoter       EM7 promoter: synthetic bacterial promoter&nbsp
   6100..6474    +  CDS            BleoR: antibiotic-binding protein; Sh ble from Streptoalloteichus hindustanus; confers resistance to bleomycin, phleomycin, and Zeocin™
   6484..6609    +  CDS            ble (fragment): BLE_KLEPN - Experimental evidence at protein level: Swiss-Prot protein existence level 1. Binding protein with a strong affinity to the bleomycin family of antibiotics. Binds to CL990; an antimitotic-antibiotic compound. From Klebsiella pneumoniae.
   6604..6725    +  polyA_signal   SV40 poly(A) signal: SV40 polyadenylation signal
   6798..6814    -  protein_bind   lac operator: The lac repressor binds to the lac operator to inhibit transcription in E. coli. This inhibition can be relieved by adding lactose or isopropyl-β-D-thiogalactopyranoside (IPTG). lac repressor encoded by lacI
   6822..6852    -  promoter       lac promoter: promoter for the E. coli lac operon
   6867..6888    -  protein_bind   CAP binding site: CAP binding activates transcription in the presence of cAMP. E. coli catabolite activator protein
   6901..6993    -  CDS            lacI (fragment): lac repressor; lacI; The lac repressor binds to the lac operator to inhibit transcription in E. coli. This inhibition can be relieved by adding lactose or isopropyl-β-D-thiogalactopyranoside (IPTG).
   7176..7764    -  rep_origin     ori: high-copy-number ColE1/pMB1/pBR322/pUC origin of replication
   7935..8795    -  CDS            AmpR: β-lactamase; bla; confers resistance to ampicillin, carbenicillin, and related antibiotics
   8796..8900    -  promoter       AmpR promoter: bla
>Addgene plasmid #192205 | pWRS_1001 | addgene full sequence | sequence record 382114 | Addgene NGS Result
GTCGACGGATCGGGAGATCTCCCGATCCCCTATGGTGCACTCTCAGTACAATCTGCTCTGATGCCGCATA
GTTAAGCCAGTATCTGCTCCCTGCTTGTGTGTTGGAGGTCGCTGAGTAGTGCGCGAGCAAAATTTAAGCT
ACAACAAGGCAAGGCTTGACCGACAATTGCATGAAGAATCTGCTTAGGGTTAGGCGTTTTGCGCTGCTTC
GCGATGTACGGGCCAGATATACGCGTTGACATTGATTATTGACTAGTTATTAATAGTAATCAATTACGGG
GTCATTAGTTCATAGCCCATATATGGAGTTCCGCGTTACATAACTTACGGTAAATGGCCCGCCTGGCTGA
CCGCCCAACGACCCCCGCCCATTGACGTCAATAATGACGTATGTTCCCATAGTAACGCCAATAGGGACTT
TCCATTGACGTCAATGGGTGGAGTATTTACGGTAAACTGCCCACTTGGCAGTACATCAAGTGTATCATAT
GCCAAGTACGCCCCCTATTGACGTCAATGACGGTAAATGGCCCGCCTGGCATTATGCCCAGTACATGACC
TTATGGGACTTTCCTACTTGGCAGTACATCTACGTATTAGTCATCGCTATTACCATGGTGATGCGGTTTT
GGCAGTACATCAATGGGCGTGGATAGCGGTTTGACTCACGGGGATTTCCAAGTCTCCACCCCATTGACGT
CAATGGGAGTTTGTTTTGGCACCAAAATCAACGGGACTTTCCAAAATGTCGTAACAACTCCGCCCCATTG
ACGCAAATGGGCGGTAGGCGTGTACGGTGGGAGGTCTATATAAGCAGCGCGTTTTGCCTGTACTGGGTCT
CTCTGGTTAGACCAGATCTGAGCCTGGGAGCTCTCTGGCTAACTAGGGAACCCACTGCTTAAGCCTCAAT
AAAGCTTGCCTTGAGTGCTTCAAGTAGTGTGTGCCCGTCTGTTGTGTGACTCTGGTAACTAGAGATCCCT
CAGACCCTTTTAGTCAGTGTGGAAAATCTCTAGCAGTGGCGCCCGAACAGGGACTTGAAAGCGAAAGGGA
AACCAGAGGAGCTCTCTCGACGCAGGACTCGGCTTGCTGAAGCGCGCACGGCAAGAGGCGAGGGGCGGCG
ACTGGTGAGTACGCCAAAAATTTTGACTAGCGGAGGCTAGAAGGAGAGAGATGGGTGCGAGAGCGTCAGT
ATTAAGCGGGGGAGAATTAGATCGCGATGGGAAAAAATTCGGTTAAGGCCAGGGGGAAAGAAAAAATATA
AATTAAAACATATAGTATGGGCAAGCAGGGAGCTAGAACGATTCGCAGTTAATCCTGGCCTGTTAGAAAC
ATCAGAAGGCTGTAGACAAATACTGGGACAGCTACAACCATCCCTTCAGACAGGATCAGAAGAACTTAGA
TCATTATATAATACAGTAGCAACCCTCTATTGTGTGCATCAAAGGATAGAGATAAAAGACACCAAGGAAG
CTTTAGACAAGATAGAGGAAGAGCAAAACAAAAGTAAGACCACCGCACAGCAAGCGGCCGCTGATCTTCA
GACCTGGAGGAGGAGATATGAGGGACAATTGGAGAAGTGAATTATATAAATATAAAGTAGTAAAAATTGA
ACCATTAGGAGTAGCACCCACCAAGGCAAAGAGAAGAGTGGTGCAGAGAGAAAAAAGAGCAGTGGGAATA
GGAGCTTTGTTCCTTGGGTTCTTGGGAGCAGCAGGAAGCACTATGGGCGCAGCGTCAATGACGCTGACGG
TACAGGCCAGACAATTATTGTCTGGTATAGTGCAGCAGCAGAACAATTTGCTGAGGGCTATTGAGGCGCA
ACAGCATCTGTTGCAACTCACAGTCTGGGGCATCAAGCAGCTCCAGGCAAGAATCCTGGCTGTGGAAAGA
TACCTAAAGGATCAACAGCTCCTGGGGATTTGGGGTTGCTCTGGAAAACTCATTTGCACCACTGCTGTGC
CTTGGAATGCTAGTTGGAGTAATAAATCTCTGGAACAGATTTGGAATCACACGACCTGGATGGAGTGGGA
CAGAGAAATTAACAATTACACAAGCTTAATACACTCCTTAATTGAAGAATCGCAAAACCAGCAAGAAAAG
AATGAACAAGAATTATTGGAATTAGATAAATGGGCAAGTTTGTGGAATTGGTTTAACATAACAAATTGGC
TGTGGTATATAAAATTATTCATAATGATAGTAGGAGGCTTGGTAGGTTTAAGAATAGTTTTTGCTGTACT
TTCTATAGTGAATAGAGTTAGGCAGGGATATTCACCATTATCGTTTCAGACCCACCTCCCAACCCCGAGG
GGACCCGACAGGCCCGAAGGAATAGAAGAAGAAGGTGGAGAGAGAGACAGAGACAGATCCATTCGATTAG
TGAACGGATCGGCACTGCGTGCGCCAATTCTGCAGACAAATGGCAGTATTCATCCACAATTTTAAAAGAA
AAGGGGGGATTGGGGGGTACAGTGCAGGGGAAAGAATAGTAGACATAATAGCAACAGACATACAAACTAA
AGAATTACAAAAACAAATTACAAAAATTCAAAATTTTCGGGTTTATTACAGGGACAGCAGAGATCCAGTT
TGGTTAATTAAGGTACCGAGGGCCTATTTCCCATGATTCCTTCATATTTGCATATACGATACAAGGCTGT
TAGAGAGATAATTAGAATTAATTTGACTGTAAACACAAAGATATTAGTACAAAATACGTGACGTAGAAAG
TAATAATTTCTTGGGTAGTTTGCAGTTTTAAAATTATGTTTTAAAATGGACTATCATATGCTTACCGTAA
CTTGAAAGTATTTCGATTTCTTGGCTTTATATATCTTGTGGAAAGGACGAAACACCGGAGACGCGTTTTT
TGCGCGCAAAAACGTCTCCGGGAAAGAGTGGTCTCATACAGAACTTATAAGATTCCCAAATCCAAAGACA
TTTCACGTTTATGGTGATTTCCCAGAACACATAGCGACATGCAAATATTGCAGGGCGCCACTCCCCTGTC
CCTCACAGCCATCTTCCTGCCAGGGCGCACGCGCGCTGGGTGTTCCCGCCTAGTGACACTGGGCCCGCGA
TTCCTTGGAGCGGGTTGATGACGTCAGCGTTCGAATTCGCTAGCTAGGTCTTGAAAGGAGTGGGAATTGG
CTCCGGTGCCCGTCAGTGGGCAGAGCGCACATCGCCCACAGTCCCCGAGAAGTTGGGGGGAGGGGTCGGC
AATTGATCCGGTGCCTAGAGAAGGTGGCGCGGGGTAAACTGGGAAAGTGATGTCGTGTACTGGCTCCGCC
TTTTTCCCGAGGGTGGGGGAGAACCGTATATAAGTGCAGTAGTCGCCGTGAACGTTCTTTTTCGCAACGG
GTTTGCCGCCAGAACACAGGACCGGTGCCACCATGACCGAGTACAAGCCCACGGTGCGCCTCGCCACCCG
CGACGACGTCCCCAGGGCCGTACGCACCCTCGCCGCCGCGTTCGCCGACTACCCCGCCACGCGCCACACC
GTCGATCCGGACCGCCACATCGAGCGGGTCACCGAGCTGCAAGAACTCTTCCTCACGCGCGTCGGGCTCG
ACATCGGCAAGGTGTGGGTCGCGGACGACGGCGCCGCCGTGGCGGTCTGGACCACGCCGGAGAGCGTCGA
AGCGGGGGCGGTGTTCGCCGAGATCGGCCCGCGCATGGCCGAGTTGAGCGGTTCCCGGCTGGCCGCGCAG
CAACAGATGGAAGGCCTCCTGGCGCCGCACCGGCCCAAGGAGCCCGCGTGGTTCCTGGCCACCGTCGGAG
TCTCGCCCGACCACCAGGGCAAGGGTCTGGGCAGCGCCGTCGTGCTCCCCGGAGTGGAGGCGGCCGAGCG
CGCCGGGGTGCCCGCCTTCCTGGAGACCTCCGCGCCCCGCAACCTCCCCTTCTACGAGCGGCTCGGCTTC
ACCGTCACCGCCGACGTCGAGGTGCCCGAAGGACCGCGCACCTGGTGCATGACCCGCAAGCCCGGTGCCT
GATCTAGAACGCGTTAAGTCGACAATCAACCTCTGGATTACAAAATTTGTGAAAGATTGACTGGTATTCT
TAACTATGTTGCTCCTTTTACGCTATGTGGATACGCTGCTTTAATGCCTTTGTATCATGCTATTGCTTCC
CGTATGGCTTTCATTTTCTCCTCCTTGTATAAATCCTGGTTGCTGTCTCTTTATGAGGAGTTGTGGCCCG
TTGTCAGGCAACGTGGCGTGGTGTGCACTGTGTTTGCTGACGCAACCCCCACTGGTTGGGGCATTGCCAC
CACCTGTCAGCTCCTTTCCGGGACTTTCGCTTTCCCCCTCCCTATTGCCACGGCGGAACTCATCGCCGCC
TGCCTTGCCCGCTGCTGGACAGGGGCTCGGCTGTTGGGCACTGACAATTCCGTGGTGTTGTCGGGGAAAT
CATCGTCCTTTCCTTGGCTGCTCGCCTGTGTTGCCACCTGGATTCTGCGCGGGACGTCCTTCTGCTACGT
CCCTTCGGCCCTCAATCCAGCGGACCTTCCTTCCCGCGGCCTGCTGCCGGCTCTGCGGCCTCTTCCGCGT
CCTCGCCTTCGCCCTCAGACGAGTCGGATCTCCCTTTGGGCCGCCTCCCCGCAGCGCTGTCGACTTTAAG
ACCAATGACTTACAAGGCAGCTGTAGATCTTAGCCACTTTTTAAAAGAAAAGGGGGGACTGGAAGGGCTA
ATTCACTCCCAACGAAGATAAGATCTGCTTTTTGCTTGTACTGGGTCTCTCTGGTTAGACCAGATCTGAG
CCTGGGAGCTCTCTGGCTAACTAGGGAACCCACTGCTTAAGCCTCAATAAAGCTTGCCTTGAGTGCTTCA
AGTAGTGTGTGCCCGTCTGTTGTGTGACTCTGGTAACTAGAGATCCCTCAGACCCTTTTAGTCAGTGTGG
AAAATCTCTAGCAGGGCCCGTTTAAACCCGCTGATCAGCCTCGACTGTGCCTTCTAGTTGCCAGCCATCT
GTTGTTTGCCCCTCCCCCGTGCCTTCCTTGACCCTGGAAGGTGCCACTCCCACTGTCCTTTCCTAATAAA
ATGAGGAAATTGCATCGCATTGTCTGAGTAGGTGTCATTCTATTCTGGGGGGTGGGGTGGGGCAGGACAG
CAAGGGGGAGGATTGGGAGGACAATAGCAGGCATGCTGGGGATGCGGTGGGCTCTATGGCTTCTGAGGCG
GAAAGAACCAGCTGGGGCTCTAGGGGGTATCCCC
[124 nt withheld, positions 5215-5338]
C
[91 nt withheld, positions 5340-5430]
A
[49 nt withheld, positions 5432-5480]
CCTTTGACGTTGGAGTCCACGTTCTTT
[37 nt withheld, positions 5508-5544]
ACCCTATCTCGGTCTATTCTTTTGATTTATAAGGGATTTTGCCGATTTCGGCCTATTGGTTAAAAAATGA
GCTGATTTAACAAAAATTTAACGCGAATTAATTCTGTGGAATGTGTGTCAGTTAGGGTGTGGAAAGTCCC
CAGGCTCCCCAGCAGGCAGAAGTATGCAAAGCATGCATCTCAATTAGTCAGCAACCAGGTGTGGAAAGTC
CCCAGGCTCCCCAGCAGGCAGAAGTATGCAAAGCATGCATCTCAATTAGTCAGCAACCATAGTCCCGCCC
CTAACTCCGCCCATCCCGCCCCTAACTCCGCCCAGTTCCGCCCATTCTCCGCCCCATGGCTGACTAATTT
TTTTTATTTATGCAGAGGCCGAGGCCGCCTCTGCCTCTGAGCTATTCCAGAAGTAGTGAGGAGGCTTTTT
TGGAGGCCTAGGCTTTTGCAAAAAGCTCCCGGGAGCTTGTATATCCATTTTCGGATCTGATCAGCACGTG
TTGACAATTAATCATCGGCATAGTATATCGGCATAGTATAATACGACAAGGTGAGGAACTAAACCATGGC
CAAGTTGACCAGTGCCGTTCCGGTGCTCACCGCGCGCGACGTCGCCGGAGCGGTCGAGTTCTGGACCGAC
CGGCTCGGGTTCTCCCGGGACTTCGTGGAGGACGACTTCGCCGGTGTGGTCCGGGACGACGTGACCCTGT
TCATCAGCGCGGTCCAGGACCAGGTGGTGCCGGACAACACCCTGGCCTGGGTGTGGGTGCGCGGCCTGGA
CGAGCTGTACGCCGAGTGGTCGGAGGTCGTGTCCACGAACTTCCGGGACGCCTCCGGGCCGGCCATGACC
GAGATCGGCGAGCAGCCGTGGGGGCGGGAGTTCGCCCTGCGCGACCCGGCCGGCAACTGCGTGCACTTCG
TGGCCGAGGAGCAGGACTGACACGTGCTACGAGATTTCGATTCCACCGCCGCCTTCTATGAAAGGTTGGG
CTTCGGAATCGTTTTCCGGGACGCCGGCTGGATGATCCTCCAGCGCGGGGATCTCATGCTGGAGTTCTTC
GCCCACCCCAACTTGTTTATTGCAGCTTATAATGGTTACAAATAAAGCAATAGCATCACAAATTTCACAA
ATAAAGCATTTTTTTCACTGCATTCTAGTTGTGGTTTGTCCAAACTCATCAATGTATCTTATCATGTCTG
TATACCGTCGACCTCTAGCTAGAGCTTGGCGTAATCATGGTCATAGCTGTTTCCTGTGTGAAATTGTTAT
CCGCTCACAATTCCACACAACATACGAGCCGGAAGCATAAAGTGTAAAGCCTGGGGTGCCTAATGAGTGA
GCTAACTCACATTAATTGCGTTGCGCTCACTGCCCGCTTTCCAGTCGGGAAACCTGTCGTGCCAGCTGCA
TTAATGAATCGGCCAACGCGCGGGGAGAGGCGGTTTGCGTATTGGGCGCTCTTCCGCTTCCTCGCTCACT
GACTCGCTGCGCTCGGTCGTTCGGCTGCGGCGAGCGGTATCAGCTCACTCAAAGGCGGTAATACGGTTAT
CCACAGAATCAGGGGATAACGCAGGAAAGAACATGTGAGCAAAAGGCCAGCAAAAGGCCAGGAACCGTAA
AAAGGCCGCGTTGCTGGCGTTTTTCCATAGGCTCCGCCCCCCTGACGAGCATCACAAAAATCGACGCTCA
AGTCAGAGGTGGCGAAACCCGACAGGACTATAAAGATACCAGGCGTTTCCCCCTGGAAGCTCCCTCGTGC
GCTCTCCTGTTCCGACCCTGCCGCTTACCGGATACCTGTCCGCCTTTCTCCCTTCGGGAAGCGTGGCGCT
TTCTCATAGCTCACGCTGTAGGTATCTCAGTTCGGTGTAGGTCGTTCGCTCCAAGCTGGGCTGTGTGCAC
GAACCCCCCGTTCAGCCCGACCGCTGCGCCTTATCCGGTAACTATCGTCTTGAGTCCAACCCGGTAAGAC
ACGACTTATCGCCACTGGCAGCAGCCACTGGTAACAGGATTAGCAGAGCGAGGTATGTAGGCGGTGCTAC
AGAGTTCTTGAAGTGGTGGCCTAACTACGGCTACACTAGAAGAACAGTATTTGGTATCTGCGCTCTGCTG
AAGCCAGTTACCTTCGGAAAAAGAGTTGGTAGCTCTTGATCCGGCAAACAAACCACCGCTGGTAGCGGTG
GTTTTTTTGTTTGCAAGCAGCAGATTACGCGCAGAAAAAAAGGATCTCAAGAAGATCCTTTGATCTTTTC
TACGGGGTCTGACGCTCAGTGGAACGAAAACTCACGTTAAGGGATTTTGGTCATGAGATTATCAAAAAGG
ATCTTCACCTAGATCCTTTTAAATTAAAAATGAAGTTTTAAATCAATCTAAAGTATATATGAGTAAACTT
GGTCTGACAGTTACCAATGCTTAATCAGTGAGGCACCTATCTCAGCGATCTGTCTATTTCGTTCATCCAT
AGTTGCCTGACTCCCCGTCGTGTAGATAACTACGATACGGGAGGGCTTACCATCTGGCCCCAGTGCTGCA
ATGATACCGCGAGACCCACGCTCACCGGCTCCAGATTTATCAGCAATAAACCAGCCAGCCGGAAGGGCCG
AGCGCAGAAGTGGTCCTGCAACTTTATCCGCCTCCATCCAGTCTATTAATTGTTGCCGGGAAGCTAGAGT
AAGTAGTTCGCCAGTTAATAGTTTGCGCAACGTTGTTGCCATTGCTACAGGCATCGTGGTGTCACGCTCG
TCGTTTGGTATGGCTTCATTCAGCTCCGGTTCCCAACGATCAAGGCGAGTTACATGATCCCCCATGTTGT
GCAAAAAAGCGGTTAGCTCCTTCGGTCCTCCGATCGTTGTCAGAAGTAAGTTGGCCGCAGTGTTATCACT
CATGGTTATGGCAGCACTGCATAATTCTCTTACTGTCATGCCATCCGTAAGATGCTTTTCTGTGACTGGT
GAGTACTCAACCAAGTCATTCTGAGAATAGTGTATGCGGCGACCGAGTTGCTCTTGCCCGGCGTCAATAC
GGGATAATACCGCGCCACATAGCAGAACTTTAAAAGTGCTCATCATTGGAAAACGTTCTTCGGGGCGAAA
ACTCTCAAGGATCTTACCGCTGTTGAGATCCAGTTCGATGTAACCCACTCGTGCACCCAACTGATCTTCA
GCATCTTTTACTTTCACCAGCGTTTCTGGGTGAGCAAAAACAGGAAGGCAAAATGCCGCAAAAAAGGGAA
TAAGGGCGACACGGAAATGTTGAATACTCATACTCTTCCTTTTTCAATATTATTGAAGCATTTATCAGGG
TTATTGTCTCATGAGCGGATACATATTTGAATGTATTTAGAAAAATAAACAAATAGGGGTTCCGCGCACA
TTTCCCCGAAAAGTGCCACCTGAC
